Addgene plasmid #194875: pAAV-Syn-eGFP-2A-mCherry_D4H
Purpose: Ratiometric D4H sensor for in vivo neuron-specific cholesterol visualization
Depositing lab: Peter Scheiffele. Depositing organization: University of Basel. Publication: Cell type-specific assessment of cholesterol distribution in models of neurodevelopmental disorders. Czernecki C, Dixit S, Riezman I, Innocenti S, Bornmann C, Pfrieger FW, Riezman H, Scheiffele P. bioRxiv 2022.11.16.516849 10.1101/2022.11.16.516849.
Backbone
  Vector backbone: pAAV
  Backbone size w/o insert (bp): 4585
  Total vector size (bp): 6493
  Vector type: Mammalian Expression, AAV
Growth in bacteria
  Bacterial resistance: Ampicillin, 100 μg/mL
  Growth temperature: 37°C
  Growth strain: NEB Stable
  Copy number: High Copy
Gene/Insert
  Gene/Insert name: GFP-T2A-mCherry-D4H
  Species: M. musculus (mouse)
  Insert size (bp): 1908
  Promoter: human Synapsin
  Cloning method: Restriction Enzyme; 5′ cloning site AgeI (not destroyed); 3′ cloning site EcoRV (not destroyed)
  Sequencing primers: 5′ Synapsin FW; 3′ WPRE RV
Resource information
  A portion of this plasmid was derived from a plasmid made by: mCherry-D4H sequence received from Sophie Martin lab, University of Geneva
Terms and licenses: Academic/Nonprofit Terms; Industry Terms: Not Available to Industry
Depositor comments: Please visit https://doi.org/10.1101/2022.11.16.516849 for bioRxiv preprint.
How to cite: pAAV-Syn-eGFP-2A-mCherry_D4H was a gift from Peter Scheiffele (Addgene plasmid # 194875 ; http://n2t.net/addgene:194875 ; RRID:Addgene_194875)
