[The description below was written by a language model from this plasmid's Addgene catalogue record and pLannotate feature annotations shown in this document.]
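Description:
pAAV-Syn-eGFP-2A-mCherry_D4H is an adeno-associated virus transfer plasmid (pAAV backbone, about 6.5 kb) built for neuron-specific expression of a ratiometric cholesterol sensor in vivo. It is maintained in bacteria as a high-copy plasmid through a ColE1/pUC-type origin and selected with ampicillin via the β-lactamase gene; an f1 phage origin is also present. The expression cassette is bounded by AAV2 inverted terminal repeats, which direct replication and packaging of the intervening DNA into AAV particles. In the sequenced record the downstream ITR is annotated in full, whereas the upstream one is detected only as short fragments. This may reflect the difficulty of sequencing and annotating these repeats, and the use of a recombination-deficient growth strain fits their known instability.

Between the ITRs, the human synapsin I promoter restricts transcription to neurons and drives a single open reading frame of roughly 1.9 kb. EGFP comes first, followed by a T2A self-cleaving peptide (named in the catalogue entry but not separately annotated in the feature table), and then mCherry fused to D4H. The D4H portion is annotated as a C-terminal fragment of Clostridium perfringens perfringolysin O, a cholesterol-dependent toxin whose C-terminus mediates cholesterol binding; the catalogue's listing of mouse as insert species does not match this bacterial origin. Ribosomal skipping at the 2A site yields free EGFP and the mCherry-D4H probe from one transcript, so the green signal serves as an expression reference against which membrane-associated red signal can be compared. A WPRE enhances transcript stability and expression, and a human growth hormone polyadenylation signal terminates the message. The construct is intended for visualising cholesterol distribution specifically in neurons.
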