Features (pLannotate 1.2.2; 20 found; start..end, strand, type, name):
     12..39      +  repeat_region  AAV2 ITR (fragment): inverted terminal repeat of adeno-associated virus serotype 2 inverted
     68..95      +  repeat_region  AAV2 ITR (fragment): inverted terminal repeat of adeno-associated virus serotype 2 inverted
    175..622     +  promoter       hSyn promoter: human synapsin I promoter; confers neuron-specific expression (Kügler et al., 2003)
    656..1372    +  CDS            EGFP: EGFP is a basic (constitutively fluorescent) green fluorescent protein published in 1996, derived from Aequorea victoria. It is reported to be a rapidly-maturing weak dimer with moderate acid sensitivity.
   1373..1417    +  misc_feature   MCS (fragment): multiple cloning site
   1489..2192    +  CDS            mCherry (fragment): monomeric derivative of DsRed fluorescent protein (Shaner et al., 2004) mammalian codon-optimized
   2192..2209    +  misc_feature   MCS (fragment): pBluescript multiple cloning site
   2207..2539    +  CDS            pfo (fragment): TACY_CLOP1 - Also known as pfoA, pfoR. Experimental evidence at protein level: Swiss-Prot protein existence level 1. A cholesterol-dependent toxin that causes cytolysis by forming pores in cholesterol containing host membranes. After binding to target membranes, the protein assembles into a pre-pore complex. A conformation change leads to insertion in the host membrane and formation of an oligomeric pore complex. Cholesterol is required for binding to host cell membranes, membrane insertion and pore formation; cholesterol binding is mediated by a Thr-Leu pair in the C-terminus. Can be reversib
   2542..2566    -  misc_feature   MCS (fragment): pBluescript multiple cloning site
   2587..2606    +  misc_feature   MCS (fragment): pBluescript multiple cloning site
   2606..3194    +  misc_feature   WPRE: woodchuck hepatitis virus posttranscriptional regulatory element
   3226..3702    +  polyA_signal   hGH poly(A) signal: human growth hormone polyadenylation signal
   3742..3882    +  repeat_region  AAV2 ITR: inverted terminal repeat of adeno-associated virus serotype 2 inverted
   3887..3938    -  misc_feature   bom (fragment): basis of mobility region from pBR322
   3957..4412    +  rep_origin     f1 ori (sequence partly withheld): f1 bacteriophage origin of replication; arrow indicates direction of (+) strand synthesis
   4413..4462    -  misc_feature   bom (fragment): basis of mobility region from pBR322
   4564..4599    -  CDS            rop (fragment): Rop protein, which maintains plasmids at low copy number; rop
   4694..4798    +  promoter       AmpR promoter: bla
   4799..5659    +  CDS            AmpR: β-lactamase; bla; confers resistance to ampicillin, carbenicillin, and related antibiotics
   5830..6418    +  rep_origin     ori: high-copy-number ColE1/pMB1/pBR322/pUC origin of replication
>Addgene plasmid #194875 | pAAV-Syn-eGFP-2A-mCherry_D4H | addgene full sequence | sequence record 385790 | Addgene NGS Result
CCTGCAGGCAGCTGCGCGCTCGCTCGCTCACTGAGGCCGCCCGGGCGTCGGGCGACCTTTGGTCGCCCGG
CCTCAGTGAGCGAGCGAGCGCGCAGAGAGGGAGTGGCCAACTCCATCACTAGGGGTTCCTGCGGCCGCAC
GCGTGTGTCTAGACTGCAGAGGGCCCTGCGTATGAGTGCAAGTGGGTTTTAGGACCAGGATGAGGCGGGG
TGGGGGTGCCTACCTGACGACCGACCCCGACCCACTGGACAAGCACCCAACCCCCATTCCCCAAATTGCG
CATCCCCTATCAGAGAGGGGGAGGGGAAACAGGATGCGGCGAGGCGCGTGCGCACTGCCAGCTTCAGCAC
CGCGGACAGTGCCTTCGCCCCCGCCTGGCGGCGCGCGCCACCGCCGCCTCAGCACTGAAGGCGCGCTGAC
GTCACTCGCCGGTCCCCCGCAAACTCCCCTTCCCGGCCACCTTGGTCGCGTCCGCGCCGCCGCCGGCCCA
GCCGGACCGCACCACGCGAGGCGCGAGATAGGGGGGCACGGGCGCGACCATCTGCGCTGCGGCGCCGGCG
ACTCAGCGCTGCCTCAGTCTGCGGTGGGCAGCGGAGGAGTCGTGTCGTGCCTGAGAGCGCAGTCGAGAAG
GTACCGGACGCTACCGGTCGCCACCATGGTGAGCAAGGGCGAGGAGCTGTTCACCGGGGTGGTGCCCATC
CTGGTCGAGCTGGACGGCGACGTAAACGGCCACAAGTTCAGCGTGTCCGGCGAGGGCGAGGGCGATGCCA
CCTACGGCAAGCTGACCCTGAAGTTCATCTGCACCACCGGCAAGCTGCCCGTGCCCTGGCCCACCCTCGT
GACCACCCTGACCTACGGCGTGCAGTGCTTCAGCCGCTACCCCGACCACATGAAGCAGCACGACTTCTTC
AAGTCCGCCATGCCCGAAGGCTACGTCCAGGAGCGCACCATCTTCTTCAAGGACGACGGCAACTACAAGA
CCCGCGCCGAGGTGAAGTTCGAGGGCGACACCCTGGTGAACCGCATCGAGCTGAAGGGCATCGACTTCAA
GGAGGACGGCAACATCCTGGGGCACAAGCTGGAGTACAACTACAACAGCCACAACGTCTATATCATGGCC
GACAAGCAGAAGAACGGCATCAAGGTGAACTTCAAGATCCGCCACAACATCGAGGACGGCAGCGTGCAGC
TCGCCGACCACTACCAGCAGAACACCCCCATCGGCGACGGCCCCGTGCTGCTGCCCGACAACCACTACCT
GAGCACCCAGTCCGCCCTGAGCAAAGACCCCAACGAGAAGCGCGATCACATGGTCCTGCTGGAGTTCGTG
ACCGCCGCCGGGATCACTCTCGGCATGGACGAGCTGTACAAGTCCGGACTCAGATCTCGAGCTCAAGCTT
CGAATTCTGCAGTCGACCTCGAGGGCAGAGGAAGTCTTCTAACATGCGGTGACGTGGAGGAGAATCCCGG
CCCTGAATTCATGGCAAGGAGCAAGGGCGAGGAGGATAACATGGCCATCATCAAGGAGTTCATGCGCTTC
AAGGTGCACATGGAGGGCTCCGTGAACGGCCACGAGTTCGAGATCGAGGGCGAGGGCGAGGGCCGCCCCT
ACGAGGGCACCCAGACCGCCAAGCTGAAGGTGACCAAGGGTGGCCCCCTGCCCTTCGCCTGGGACATCCT
GTCCCCTCAGTTCATGTACGGCTCCAAGGCCTACGTGAAGCACCCCGCCGACATCCCCGACTACTTGAAG
CTGTCCTTCCCCGAGGGCTTCAAGTGGGAGCGCGTGATGAACTTCGAGGACGGCGGCGTGGTGACCGTGA
CCCAGGACTCCTCCCTGCAGGACGGCGAGTTCATCTACAAGGTGAAGCTGCGCGGCACCAACTTCCCCTC
CGACGGCCCCGTAATGCAGAAGAAGACCATGGGCTGGGAGGCCTCCTCCGAGCGGATGTACCCCGAGGAC
GGCGCCCTGAAGGGCGAGATCAAGCAGAGGCTGAAGCTGAAGGACGGCGGCCACTACGACGCTGAGGTCA
AGACCACCTACAAGGCCAAGAAGCCCGTGCAGCTGCCCGGCGCCTACAACGTCAACATCAAGTTGGACAT
CACCTCCCACAACGAGGACTACACCATCGTGGAACAGTACGAACGCGCCGAGGGCCGCCACTCCACCGGC
GGCATGGACGAGCTGTACAAGTCTAGAACTAGTGGATCCAAGGGAAAAATAAACTTAGATCATAGTGGAG
CCTATGTTGCACAGTTTGAAGTAGCCTGGGATGAAGTTTCATATGACAAAGAAGGAAATGAAGTTTTAAC
TCATAAAACATGGGATGGAAATTATCAATCTAAAACAGCTCACTATTCAACAGTAATACCTCTTGAAGCT
AATGCAAGAAATATAAGAATAAAAGCAAGAGAGTGTACAGGCCTTGCTTGGGAATGGTGGAGAGATGTTA
TAAGTGAATATGATGTTCCATTAACAAATAATATAAATGTTTCAATATGGGGAACAACTTTATACCCTGG
ATCTAGTATTACTTACAATTAAGCGGCCGCCACCGCGGTGGAGCTCAAGCACTCCATGTAGGCTAGCGAT
ATCAAGCTTATCGATAATCAACCTCTGGATTACAAAATTTGTGAAAGATTGACTGGTATTCTTAACTATG
TTGCTCCTTTTACGCTATGTGGATACGCTGCTTTAATGCCTTTGTATCATGCTATTGCTTCCCGTATGGC
TTTCATTTTCTCCTCCTTGTATAAATCCTGGTTGCTGTCTCTTTATGAGGAGTTGTGGCCCGTTGTCAGG
CAACGTGGCGTGGTGTGCACTGTGTTTGCTGACGCAACCCCCACTGGTTGGGGCATTGCCACCACCTGTC
AGCTCCTTTCCGGGACTTTCGCTTTCCCCCTCCCTATTGCCACGGCGGAACTCATCGCCGCCTGCCTTGC
CCGCTGCTGGACAGGGGCTCGGCTGTTGGGCACTGACAATTCCGTGGTGTTGTCGGGGAAATCATCGTCC
TTTCCTTGGCTGCTCGCCTATGTTGCCACCTGGATTCTGCGCGGGACGTCCTTCTGCTACGTCCCTTCGG
CCCTCAATCCAGCGGACCTTCCTTCCCGCGGCCTGCTGCCGGCTCTGCGGCCTCTTCCGCGTCTTCGCCT
TCGCCCTCAGACGAGTCGGATCTCCCTTTGGGCCGCCTCCCCGCATCGATACCGAGCGCTGCTCGAGAGA
TCTACGGGTGGCATCCCTGTGACCCCTCCCCAGTGCCTCTCCTGGCCCTGGAAGTTGCCACTCCAGTGCC
CACCAGCCTTGTCCTAATAAAATTAAGTTGCATCATTTTGTCTGACTAGGTGTCCTTCTATAATATTATG
GGGTGGAGGGGGGTGGTATGGAGCAAGGGGCAAGTTGGGAAGACAACCTGTAGGGCCTGCGGGGTCTATT
GGGAACCAAGCTGGAGTGCAGTGGCACAATCTTGGCTCACTGCAATCTCCGCCTCCTGGGTTCAAGCGAT
TCTCCTGCCTCAGCCTCCCGAGTTGTTGGGATTCCAGGCATGCATGACCAGGCTCAGCTAATTTTTGTTT
TTTTGGTAGAGACGGGGTTTCACCATATTGGCCAGGCTGGTCTCCAACTCCTAATCTCAGGTGATCTACC
CACCTTGGCCTCCCAAATTGCTGGGATTACAGGCGTGAACCACTGCTCCCTTCCCTGTCCTTCTGATTTT
GTAGGTAACCACGTGCGGACCGAGCGGCCGCAGGAACCCCTAGTGATGGAGTTGGCCACTCCCTCTCTGC
GCGCTCGCTCGCTCACTGAGGCCGGGCGACCAAAGGTCGCCCGACGCCCGGGCTTTGCCCGGGCGGCCTC
AGTGAGCGAGCGAGCGCGCAGCTGCCTGCAGGGGCGCCTGATGCGGTATTTTCTCCTTACGCATCTGTGC
GGTATTTCACACCGCATA
[95 nt withheld, positions 3939-4033]
T
[46 nt withheld, positions 4035-4080]
C
[141 nt withheld, positions 4082-4222]
CCTTTGACGTTGGAGTCCACGTTCTTT
[37 nt withheld, positions 4250-4286]
ACTCTATCTCGGGCTATTCTTTTGATTTATAAGGGATTTTGCCGATTTCGGTCTATTGGTTAAAAAATGA
GCTGATTTAACAAAAATTTAACGCGAATTTTAACAAAATATTAACGTTTACAATTTTATGGTGCACTCTC
AGTACAATCTGCTCTGATGCCGCATAGTTAAGCCAGCCCCGACACCCGCCAACACCCGCTGACGCGCCCT
GACGGGCTTGTCTGCTCCCGGCATCCGCTTACAGACAAGCTGTGACCGTCTCCGGGAGCTGCATGTGTCA
GAGGTTTTCACCGTCATCACCGAAACGCGCGAGACGAAAGGGCCTCGTGATACGCCTATTTTTATAGGTT
AATGTCATGATAATAATGGTTTCTTAGACGTCAGGTGGCACTTTTCGGGGAAATGTGCGCGGAACCCCTA
TTTGTTTATTTTTCTAAATACATTCAAATATGTATCCGCTCATGAGACAATAACCCTGATAAATGCTTCA
ATAATATTGAAAAAGGAAGAGTATGAGTATTCAACATTTCCGTGTCGCCCTTATTCCCTTTTTTGCGGCA
TTTTGCCTTCCTGTTTTTGCTCACCCAGAAACGCTGGTGAAAGTAAAAGATGCTGAAGATCAGTTGGGTG
CACGAGTGGGTTACATCGAACTGGATCTCAACAGCGGTAAGATCCTTGAGAGTTTTCGCCCCGAAGAACG
TTTTCCAATGATGAGCACTTTTAAAGTTCTGCTATGTGGCGCGGTATTATCCCGTATTGACGCCGGGCAA
GAGCAACTCGGTCGCCGCATACACTATTCTCAGAATGACTTGGTTGAGTACTCACCAGTCACAGAAAAGC
ATCTTACGGATGGCATGACAGTAAGAGAATTATGCAGTGCTGCCATAACCATGAGTGATAACACTGCGGC
CAACTTACTTCTGACAACGATCGGAGGACCGAAGGAGCTAACCGCTTTTTTGCACAACATGGGGGATCAT
GTAACTCGCCTTGATCGTTGGGAACCGGAGCTGAATGAAGCCATACCAAACGACGAGCGTGACACCACGA
TGCCTGTAGCAATGGCAACAACGTTGCGCAAACTATTAACTGGCGAACTACTTACTCTAGCTTCCCGGCA
ACAATTAATAGACTGGATGGAGGCGGATAAAGTTGCAGGACCACTTCTGCGCTCGGCCCTTCCGGCTGGC
TGGTTTATTGCTGATAAATCTGGAGCCGGTGAGCGTGGGTCTCGCGGTATCATTGCAGCACTGGGGCCAG
ATGGTAAGCCCTCCCGTATCGTAGTTATCTACACGACGGGGAGTCAGGCAACTATGGATGAACGAAATAG
ACAGATCGCTGAGATAGGTGCCTCACTGATTAAGCATTGGTAACTGTCAGACCAAGTTTACTCATATATA
CTTTAGATTGATTTAAAACTTCATTTTTAATTTAAAAGGATCTAGGTGAAGATCCTTTTTGATAATCTCA
TGACCAAAATCCCTTAACGTGAGTTTTCGTTCCACTGAGCGTCAGACCCCGTAGAAAAGATCAAAGGATC
TTCTTGAGATCCTTTTTTTCTGCGCGTAATCTGCTGCTTGCAAACAAAAAAACCACCGCTACCAGCGGTG
GTTTGTTTGCCGGATCAAGAGCTACCAACTCTTTTTCCGAAGGTAACTGGCTTCAGCAGAGCGCAGATAC
CAAATACTGTTCTTCTAGTGTAGCCGTAGTTAGGCCACCACTTCAAGAACTCTGTAGCACCGCCTACATA
CCTCGCTCTGCTAATCCTGTTACCAGTGGCTGCTGCCAGTGGCGATAAGTCGTGTCTTACCGGGTTGGAC
TCAAGACGATAGTTACCGGATAAGGCGCAGCGGTCGGGCTGAACGGGGGGTTCGTGCACACAGCCCAGCT
TGGAGCGAACGACCTACACCGAACTGAGATACCTACAGCGTGAGCTATGAGAAAGCGCCACGCTTCCCGA
AGGGAGAAAGGCGGACAGGTATCCGGTAAGCGGCAGGGTCGGAACAGGAGAGCGCACGAGGGAGCTTCCA
GGGGGAAACGCCTGGTATCTTTATAGTCCTGTCGGGTTTCGCCACCTCTGACTTGAGCGTCGATTTTTGT
GATGCTCGTCAGGGGGGCGGAGCCTATGGAAAAACGCCAGCAACGCGGCCTTTTTACGGTTCCTGGCCTT
TTGCTGGCCTTTTGCTCACATGT
